Addgene plasmid #112078: pORFE1052
Purpose: Overexpression of the AtCAS9 nickase in plant under 2x35S promoter
Depositing lab: Christian Chevalier. Depositing organization: INRAE Centre de Recherche de Bordeaux.
Backbone
  Vector backbone: pICH47742
  Vector type: Plant Expression, CRISPR
Growth in bacteria
  Bacterial resistance: Ampicillin, 100 μg/mL
  Growth temperature: 37°C
  Growth strain: DH5alpha
  Copy number: High Copy
Gene/Insert
  Gene/Insert name: AtCAS9 D10A
  Insert size (bp): 5726
  Mutation: Plant codon optimized nCas9 D10A S. pyogenes
  Promoter: 2x35S
  Cloning method: Restriction Enzyme; 5′ cloning site BsaI (destroyed during cloning); 3′ cloning site BsaI (destroyed during cloning)
  Sequencing primers: 5′ CTGGTGGCAGGATATATTGTGGTG; 3′ GAACCCTGTGGTTGGCATGCACATAC
Terms and licenses: Academic/Nonprofit Terms; Industry Terms: Not Available to Industry
Depositor comments: BsaI and BbsI sites have been removed from the sequence by site-directed mutagenesis.
How to cite: pORFE1052 was a gift from Christian Chevalier (Addgene plasmid # 112078 ; http://n2t.net/addgene:112078 ; RRID:Addgene_112078)
