[The description below was written by a language model from this plasmid's Addgene catalogue record and pLannotate feature annotations shown in this document.]
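Description:
pORFE1052 is a plant expression and CRISPR plasmid built on the pICH47742 backbone, carrying a transcription unit for a nickase form of Streptococcus pyogenes Cas9. The insert, AtCAS9 D10A, is a plant codon-optimized Cas9 coding sequence with the D10A substitution, which inactivates the RuvC nuclease domain so that the enzyme cuts only one DNA strand. Expression is driven by a 2x35S promoter, annotated as the enhanced CaMV 35S promoter with a duplicated enhancer region. This is followed by the tobacco mosaic virus Ω leader, which acts as a translational enhancer. Two adjacent NOS terminator annotations lie downstream of the coding sequence and supply the polyadenylation signal. The cassette was assembled through BsaI sites that were destroyed during cloning. The depositor notes that internal BsaI and BbsI sites were removed by site-directed mutagenesis, a change that keeps the unit compatible with further type IIS restriction enzyme-based assembly.

The expression unit sits between left and right border repeats of nopaline C58 T-DNA. The backbone combines a high-copy ColE1/pUC-type origin with the IncP oriV and its trfA replication protein gene, a broad-host-range system of the kind used for maintenance in Agrobacterium. A short TetR fragment is also annotated. Selection in bacteria is by ampicillin resistance from the β-lactamase gene under its own promoter. No plant selectable marker or guide RNA cassette is annotated, so those components would have to come from other constructs or a later assembly step. The stated purpose is overexpression of the Cas9 nickase in plants, for example for paired-nick or other nickase-based genome editing approaches.
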