Features (pLannotate 1.2.2; 13 found; start..end, strand, type, name):
    375..428     +  misc_feature   TMV Ω: translational enhancer from the tobacco mosaic virus 5'-leader sequence (Gallie et al., 1988)
    437..4540    +  CDS            cas9: CAS9_STRP1 - Also known as csn1 From Streptococcus pyogenes serotype M1.
   4589..4841    +  terminator     NOS terminator: nopaline synthase terminator and poly(A) signal
   4838..5090    +  terminator     NOS terminator: nopaline synthase terminator and poly(A) signal
   5138..5162    +  misc_feature   RB T-DNA repeat: right border repeat from nopaline C58 T-DNA
   5274..5294    -  CDS            TetR (fragment): tetracycline resistance regulatory protein; tetR
   5321..6466    -  CDS            trfA: TRFA_ECOLX - Experimental evidence at protein level: Swiss-Prot protein existence level 1. Also involved in plasmid copy number control, promoting intermolecular coupling of protein bound iterons at oriV, which inhibits replication initiation. From Escherichia coli.
   6802..7390    -  rep_origin     ori: high-copy-number ColE1/pMB1/pBR322/pUC origin of replication
   7561..8421    -  CDS            AmpR: β-lactamase; bla; confers resistance to ampicillin, carbenicillin, and related antibiotics
   8422..8526    -  promoter       AmpR promoter: bla
   8613..9244    -  rep_origin     oriV: incP origin of replication
   9336..9360    +  misc_feature   LB T-DNA repeat: left border repeat from nopaline C58 T-DNA
   9546..350     +  promoter       CaMV 35S promoter (enhanced) (across the origin): cauliflower mosaic virus 35S promoter with a duplicated enhancer region
>Addgene plasmid #112078 | pORFE1052 | addgene full sequence | sequence record 217613 | Addgene NGS Result
TGAGACTTTTCAACAAAGGATAATTTCGGGAAACCTCCTCGGATTCCATTGCCCAGCTATCTGTCACTTC
ATCGAAAGGACAGTAGAAAAGGAAGGTGGCTCCTACAAATGCCATCATTGCGATAAAGGAAAGGCTATCA
TTCAAGATCTCTCTGCCGACAGTGGTCCCAAAGATGGACCCCCACCCACGAGGAGCATCGTGGAAAAAGA
AGAGGTTCCAACCACGTCTACAAAGCAAGTGGATTGATGTGACATCTCCACTGACGTAAGGGATGACGCA
CAATCCCACTATCCTTCGCAAGACCCTTCCTCTATATAAGGAAGTTCATTTCATTTGGAGAGGACACGCT
CGAGTATAAGAGCTCATTTTTACAACAATTACCAACAACAACAAACAACAAACAACATTACAATTACATT
TACAATTATCGATACAATGGATAAGAAGTACTCTATCGGACTCGCTATCGGAACTAACTCTGTGGGATGG
GCTGTGATCACCGATGAGTACAAGGTGCCATCTAAGAAGTTCAAGGTTCTCGGAAACACCGATAGGCACT
CTATCAAGAAAAACCTTATCGGTGCTCTCCTCTTCGATTCTGGTGAAACTGCTGAGGCTACCAGACTCAA
GAGAACCGCTAGAAGAAGGTACACCAGAAGAAAGAACAGGATCTGCTACCTCCAAGAGATCTTCTCTAAC
GAGATGGCTAAAGTGGATGATTCATTCTTCCACAGGCTCGAAGAGTCATTCCTCGTGGAAGAAGATAAGA
AGCACGAGAGGCACCCTATCTTCGGAAACATCGTTGATGAGGTGGCATACCACGAGAAGTACCCTACTAT
CTACCACCTCAGAAAGAAGCTCGTTGATTCTACTGATAAGGCTGATCTCAGGCTCATCTACCTCGCTCTC
GCTCACATGATCAAGTTCAGAGGACACTTCCTCATCGAGGGTGATCTCAACCCTGATAACTCTGATGTGG
ATAAGTTGTTCATCCAGCTCGTGCAGACCTACAACCAGCTTTTCGAAGAGAACCCTATCAACGCTTCAGG
TGTGGATGCTAAGGCTATCCTCTCTGCTAGGCTCTCTAAGTCAAGAAGGCTTGAGAACCTCATTGCTCAG
CTCCCTGGTGAGAAGAAGAACGGACTTTTCGGAAACTTGATCGCTCTCTCTCTCGGACTCACCCCTAACT
TCAAGTCTAACTTCGATCTCGCTGAGGATGCAAAGCTCCAGCTCTCAAAGGATACCTACGATGATGATCT
CGATAACCTCCTCGCTCAGATCGGAGATCAGTACGCTGATTTGTTCCTCGCTGCTAAGAACCTCTCTGAT
GCTATCCTCCTCAGTGATATCCTCAGAGTGAACACCGAGATCACCAAGGCTCCACTCTCAGCTTCTATGA
TCAAGAGATACGATGAGCACCACCAGGATCTCACACTTCTCAAGGCTCTTGTTAGACAGCAGCTCCCAGA
GAAGTACAAAGAGATTTTCTTCGATCAGTCTAAGAACGGATACGCTGGTTACATCGATGGTGGTGCATCT
CAAGAAGAGTTCTACAAGTTCATCAAGCCTATCCTCGAGAAGATGGATGGAACCGAGGAACTCCTCGTGA
AGCTCAATAGAGAGGATCTTCTCAGAAAGCAGAGGACCTTCGATAACGGATCTATCCCTCATCAGATCCA
CCTCGGAGAGTTGCACGCTATCCTTAGAAGGCAAGAGGATTTCTACCCATTCCTCAAGGATAACAGGGAA
AAGATTGAGAAGATTCTCACCTTCAGAATCCCTTACTACGTGGGACCTCTCGCTAGAGGAAACTCAAGAT
TCGCTTGGATGACCAGAAAGTCTGAGGAAACCATCACCCCTTGGAACTTCGAAGAGGTGGTGGATAAGGG
TGCTAGTGCTCAGTCTTTCATCGAGAGGATGACCAACTTCGATAAGAACCTTCCAAACGAGAAGGTGCTC
CCTAAGCACTCTTTGCTCTACGAGTACTTCACCGTGTACAACGAGTTGACCAAGGTTAAGTACGTGACCG
AGGGAATGAGGAAGCCTGCTTTTTTGTCAGGTGAGCAAAAGAAGGCTATCGTTGATCTCTTGTTCAAGAC
CAACAGAAAGGTGACCGTGAAGCAGCTCAAAGAGGATTACTTCAAGAAAATCGAGTGCTTCGATTCAGTT
GAGATTTCTGGTGTTGAGGATAGGTTCAACGCATCTCTCGGAACCTACCACGATCTCCTCAAGATCATTA
AGGATAAGGATTTCTTGGATAACGAGGAAAACGAGGATATCTTGGAGGATATCGTTCTTACCCTCACCCT
CTTTGAAGATAGAGAGATGATTGAAGAAAGGCTCAAGACCTACGCTCATCTCTTCGATGATAAGGTGATG
AAGCAGTTGAAGAGAAGAAGATACACTGGTTGGGGAAGGCTCTCAAGAAAGCTCATTAACGGAATCAGGG
ATAAGCAGTCTGGAAAGACAATCCTTGATTTCCTCAAGTCTGATGGATTCGCTAACAGAAACTTCATGCA
GCTCATCCACGATGATTCTCTCACCTTTAAAGAGGATATCCAGAAGGCTCAGGTTTCAGGACAGGGTGAT
AGTCTCCATGAGCATATCGCTAACCTCGCTGGATCTCCTGCAATCAAGAAGGGAATCCTCCAGACTGTGA
AGGTTGTGGATGAGTTGGTGAAGGTGATGGGAAGGCATAAGCCTGAGAACATCGTGATCGAAATGGCTAG
AGAGAACCAGACCACTCAGAAGGGACAGAAGAACTCTAGGGAAAGGATGAAGAGGATCGAGGAAGGTATC
AAAGAGCTTGGATCTCAGATCCTCAAAGAGCACCCTGTTGAGAACACTCAGCTCCAGAATGAGAAGCTCT
ACCTCTACTACCTCCAGAACGGAAGGGATATGTATGTGGATCAAGAGTTGGATATCAACAGGCTCTCTGA
TTACGATGTTGATCATATCGTGCCACAGTCATTCTTGAAGGATGATTCTATCGATAACAAGGTGCTCACC
AGGTCTGATAAGAACAGGGGTAAGAGTGATAACGTGCCAAGTGAAGAGGTTGTGAAGAAAATGAAGAACT
ATTGGAGGCAGCTCCTCAACGCTAAGCTCATCACTCAGAGAAAGTTCGATAACTTGACTAAGGCTGAGAG
GGGAGGACTCTCTGAATTGGATAAGGCAGGATTCATCAAGAGGCAGCTTGTGGAAACCAGGCAGATCACT
AAGCACGTTGCACAGATCCTCGATTCTAGGATGAACACCAAGTACGATGAGAACGATAAGTTGATCAGGG
AAGTGAAGGTTATCACCCTCAAGTCAAAGCTCGTGTCTGATTTCAGAAAGGATTTCCAATTCTACAAGGT
GAGGGAAATCAACAACTACCACCACGCTCACGATGCTTACCTTAACGCTGTTGTTGGAACCGCTCTCATC
AAGAAGTATCCTAAGCTCGAGTCAGAGTTCGTGTACGGTGATTACAAGGTGTACGATGTGAGGAAGATGA
TCGCTAAGTCTGAGCAAGAGATCGGAAAGGCTACCGCTAAGTATTTCTTCTACTCTAACATCATGAATTT
CTTCAAGACCGAGATTACCCTCGCTAACGGTGAGATCAGAAAGAGGCCACTCATCGAGACAAACGGTGAA
ACAGGTGAGATCGTGTGGGATAAGGGAAGGGATTTCGCTACCGTTAGAAAGGTGCTCTCTATGCCACAGG
TGAACATCGTTAAGAAAACCGAGGTGCAGACCGGTGGATTCTCTAAAGAGTCTATCCTCCCTAAGAGGAA
CTCTGATAAGCTCATTGCTAGGAAGAAGGATTGGGACCCTAAGAAATACGGTGGTTTCGATTCTCCTACC
GTGGCTTACTCTGTTCTCGTTGTGGCTAAGGTTGAGAAGGGAAAGAGTAAGAAGCTCAAGTCTGTTAAGG
AACTTCTCGGAATCACTATCATGGAAAGGTCATCTTTCGAGAAGAACCCAATCGATTTCCTCGAGGCTAA
GGGATACAAAGAGGTTAAGAAGGATCTCATCATCAAGCTCCCAAAGTACTCACTCTTCGAACTCGAGAAC
GGTAGAAAGAGGATGCTCGCTTCTGCTGGTGAGCTTCAAAAGGGAAACGAGCTTGCTCTCCCATCTAAGT
ACGTTAACTTTCTTTACCTCGCTTCTCACTACGAGAAGTTGAAGGGATCTCCAGAAGATAACGAGCAGAA
GCAACTTTTCGTTGAGCAGCACAAGCACTACTTGGATGAGATCATCGAGCAGATCTCTGAGTTCTCTAAA
AGGGTGATCCTCGCTGATGCAAACCTCGATAAGGTGTTGTCTGCTTACAACAAGCACAGAGATAAGCCTA
TCAGGGAACAGGCAGAGAACATCATCCATCTCTTCACCCTTACCAACCTCGGTGCTCCTGCTGCTTTCAA
GTACTTCGATACAACCATCGATAGGAAGAGATACACCTCTACCAAAGAAGTGCTCGATGCTACCCTCATC
CATCAGTCTATCACTGGACTCTACGAGACTAGGATCGATCTCTCACAGCTCGGTGGTGATTCAAGGGCTG
ATCCTAAGAAGAAGAGGAAGGTTTGAGCTTGTCAAGCAGATCGTTCAAACATTTGGCAATAAAGTTTCTT
AAGATTGAATCCTGTTGCCGGTCTTGCGATGATTATCATATAATTTCTGTTGAATTACGTTAAGCATGTA
ATAATTAACATGTAATGCATGACGTTATTTATGAGATGGGTTTTTATGATTAGAGTCCCGCAATTATACA
TTTAATACGCGATAGAAAACAAAATATAGCGCGCAAACTAGGATAAATTATCGCGCGCGGTGTCATCTAT
GTTACTAGATCGTTCAAACATTTGGCAATAAAGTTTCTTAAGATTGAATCCTGTTGCCGGTCTTGCGATG
ATTATCATATAATTTCTGTTGAATTACGTTAAGCATGTAATAATTAACATGTAATGCATGACGTTATTTA
TGAGATGGGTTTTTATGATTAGAGTCCCGCAATTATACATTTAATACGCGATAGAAAACAAAATATAGCG
CGCAAACTAGGATAAATTATCGCGCGCGGTGTCATCTATGTTACTAGATCGACGCTACTATTGTCTTCTG
CACGAAGTGGTTTAAACTATCAGTGTTTGACAGGATATATTGGCGGGTAAACCTAAGAGAAAAGAGCGTT
TATTAGAATAATCGGATATTTAAAAGGGCGTGAAAAGGTTTATCCGTTCGTCCATTTGTATGTGCATGCC
AACCACAGGGTTCCCCAGATCAGGCGCTGGCTGCTGAACCCCCAGCCGGAACTGACCCCACAAGGCCCTA
GCGTTTGCAATGCACCAGGTCATCATTGACCCAGGCGTGTTCCACCAGGCCGCTGCCTCGCAACTCTTCG
CAGGCTTCGCCGACCTGCTCGCGCCACTTCTTCACGCGGGTGGAATCCGATCCGCACATGAGGCGGAAGG
TTTCCAGCTTGAGCGGGTACGGCTCCCGGTGCGAGCTGAAATAGTCGAACATCCGTCGGGCCGTCGGCGA
CAGCTTGCGGTACTTCTCCCATATGAATTTCGTGTAGTGGTCGCCAGCAAACAGCACGACGATTTCCTCG
TCGATCAGGACCTGGCAACGGGACGTTTTCTTGCCACGGTCCAGGACGCGGAAGCGGTGCAGCAGCGACA
CCGATTCCAGGTGCCCAACGCGGTCGGACGTGAAGCCCATCGCCGTCGCCTGTAGGCGCGACAGGCATTC
CTCGGCCTTCGTGTAATACCGGCCATTGATCGACCAGCCCAGGTCCTGGCAAAGCTCGTAGAACGTGAAG
GTGATCGGCTCGCCGATAGGGGTGCGCTTCGCGTACTCCAACACCTGCTGCCACACCAGTTCGTCATCGT
CGGCCCGCAGCTCGACGCCGGTGTAGGTGATCTTCACGTCCTTGTTGACGTGGAAAATGACCTTGTTTTG
CAGCGCCTCGCGCGGGATTTTCTTGTTGCGCGTGGTGAACAGGGCAGAGCGGGCCGTGTCGTTTGGCATC
GCTCGCATCGTGTCCGGCCACGGCGCAATATCGAACAAGGAAAGCTGCATTTCCTTGATCTGCTGCTTCG
TGTGTTTCAGCAACGCGGCCTGCTTGGCCTCGCTGACCTGTTTTGCCAGGTCCTCGCCGGCGGTTTTTCG
CTTCTTGGTCGTCATAGTTCCTCGCGTGTCGATGGTCATCGACTTCGCCAAACCTGCCGCCTCCTGTTCA
AGACGACGCGAACGCTCCACGGCGGCCGATGGCGCGGGCAGGGCAGGGGGAGCCAGTTGCACGCTGTCGC
GCTCGATCTTGGCCGTAGCTTGCTGGACCATCGAGCCGACGGACTGGAAGGTTTCGCGGGGCGCACGCAT
GACGGTGCGGCTTGCGATGGTTTCGGCATCCTCGGCGGAAAACCCCGCGTCGATCAGTTCTTGCCTGTAT
GCCTTCCGGTCAAACGTCCGATTCATTCACCCTCCTTGCGGGATTGCCCCGACTCACGCCGGGGCAATGT
GCCCTTATTCCTGATTTGACCCGCCTGGTGCCTTGGTGTCCAGATAATCCACCTTATCGGCAATGAAGTC
GGTCCCGTAGACCGTCTGGCCGTCCTTCTCGTACTTGGTATTCCGAATCTTGCCCTGCACGAATACCAGC
GACCCCTTGCCCAAATACTTGCCGTGGGCCTCGGCCTGAGAGCCAAAACACTTGATGCGGAAGAAGTCGG
TGCGCTCCTGCTTGTCGCCGGCATCGTTGCGCCACATCTAGGATCTGCCAGGAACCGTAAAAAGGCCGCG
TTGCTGGCGTTTTTCCATAGGCTCCGCCCCCCTGACGAGCATCACAAAAATCGACGCTCAAGTCAGAGGT
GGCGAAACCCGACAGGACTATAAAGATACCAGGCGTTTCCCCCTGGAAGCTCCCTCGTGCGCTCTCCTGT
TCCGACCCTGCCGCTTACCGGATACCTGTCCGCCTTTCTCCCTTCGGGAAGCGTGGCGCTTTCTCATAGC
TCACGCTGTAGGTATCTCAGTTCGGTGTAGGTCGTTCGCTCCAAGCTGGGCTGTGTGCACGAACCCCCCG
TTCAGCCCGACCGCTGCGCCTTATCCGGTAACTATCGTCTTGAGTCCAACCCGGTAAGACACGACTTATC
GCCACTGGCAGCAGCCACTGGTAACAGGATTAGCAGAGCGAGGTATGTAGGCGGTGCTACAGAGTTCTTG
AAGTGGTGGCCTAACTACGGCTACACTAGAAGAACAGTATTTGGTATCTGCGCTCTGCTGAAGCCAGTTA
CCTTCGGAAAAAGAGTTGGTAGCTCTTGATCCGGCAAACAAACCACCGCTGGTAGCGGTGGTTTTTTTGT
TTGCAAGCAGCAGATTACGCGCAGAAAAAAAGGATCTCAAGAAGATCCTTTGATCTTTTCTACGGGGTCT
GACGCTCAGTGGAACGAAAACTCACGTTAAGGGATTTTGGTCATGAGATTATCAAAAAGGATCTTCACCT
AGATCCTTTTAAATTAAAAATGAAGTTTTAAATCAATCTAAAGTATATATGAGTAAACTTGGTCTGACAG
TTACCAATGCTTAATCAGTGAGGCACCTATCTCAGCGATCTGTCTATTTCGTTCATCCATAGTTGCCTGA
CTCCCCGTCGTGTAGATAACTACGATACGGGAGGGCTTACCATCTGGCCCCAGTGCTGCAATGATACCGC
GAGAACCACGCTCACCGGCTCCAGATTTATCAGCAATAAACCAGCCAGCCGGAAGGGCCGAGCGCAGAAG
TGGTCCTGCAACTTTATCCGCCTCCATCCAGTCTATTAATTGTTGCCGGGAAGCTAGAGTAAGTAGTTCG
CCAGTTAATAGTTTGCGCAACGTTGTTGCCATTGCTACAGGCATCGTGGTGTCACGCTCGTCGTTTGGTA
TGGCTTCATTCAGCTCCGGTTCCCAACGATCAAGGCGAGTTACATGATCCCCCATGTTGTGCAAAAAAGC
GGTTAGCTCCTTCGGTCCTCCGATCGTTGTCAGAAGTAAGTTGGCCGCAGTGTTATCACTCATGGTTATG
GCAGCACTGCATAATTCTCTTACTGTCATGCCATCCGTAAGATGCTTTTCTGTGACTGGTGAGTACTCAA
CCAAGTCATTCTGAGAATAGTGTATGCGGCGACCGAGTTGCTCTTGCCCGGCGTCAATACGGGATAATAC
CGCGCCACATAGCAGAACTTTAAAAGTGCTCATCATTGGAAAACGTTCTTCGGGGCGAAAACTCTCAAGG
ATCTTACCGCTGTTGAGATCCAGTTCGATGTAACCCACTCGTGCACCCAACTGATCTTCAGCATCTTTTA
CTTTCACCAGCGTTTCTGGGTGAGCAAAAACAGGAAGGCAAAATGCCGCAAAAAAGGGAATAAGGGCGAC
ACGGAAATGTTGAATACTCATACTCTTCCTTTTTCAATATTATTGAAGCATTTATCAAGGTTATTGTCTC
ATGAGCGGATACATATTTGAATGTATTTAGAAAAATAAACAAATAGGGGTTCCGCGCACGAATTGGCCAG
CGCTGCCATTTTTGGGGTGAGGCCGTTCGCGGCCGAGGGGCGCAGCCCCTGGGGGGATGGGAGGCCCGCG
TTAGCGGGCCGGGAGGGTTCGAGAAGGGGGGGCACCCCCCTTCGGCGTGCGCGGTCACGCGCACAGGGCG
CAGCCCTGGTTAAAAACAAGGTTTATAAATATTGGTTTAAAAGCAGGTTAAAAGACAGGTTAGCGGTGGC
CGAAAAACGGGCGGAAACCCTTGCAAATGCTGGATTTTCTGCCTGTGGACAGCCCCTCAAATGTCAATAG
GTGCGCCCCTCATCTGTCAGCACTCTGCCCCTCAAGTGTCAAGGATCGCGCCCCTCATCTGTCAGTAGTC
GCGCCCCTCAAGTGTCAATACCGCAGGGCACTTATCCCCAGGCTTGTCCACATCATCTGTGGGAAACTCG
CGTAAAATCAGGCGTTTTCGCCGATTTGCGAGGCTGGCCAGCTCCACGTCGCCGGCCGAAATCGAGCCTG
CCCCTCATCTGTCAACGCCGCGCCGGGTGAGTCGGCCCCTCAAGTGTCAACGTCCGCCCCTCATCTGTCA
GTGAGGGCCAAGTTTTCCGCGAGGTATCCACAACGCCGGCGGCCGCGGTGTCTCGCACACGGCTTCGACG
GCGTTTCTGGCGCGTTTGCAGGGCCATAGACGGCCGCCAGCCCAGCGGCGAGGGCAACCAGCCCGGTGAG
CGTCGCAAAGGAGATCCTGATCTGACTGATGGGCTGCCTGTATCGAGTGGTGATTTTGTGCCGAGCTGCC
GGTCGGGGAGCTGTTGGCTGGCTGGTGGCAGGATATATTGTGGTGTAAACAAATTGACGCTTAGACAACT
TAATAACACATTGCGGACGTTTTTAATGTACTGGGGTGGATGCAGTGGGCCCCACTCTGTGAAGACAAGC
AAGAATTCAAGCTTGGAGGTCAACATGGTGGAGCACGACACTCTGGTCTACTCCAAAAATGTCAAAGATA
CAGTCTCAGAAGATCAAAGGGCTATTGAGACTTTTCAACAAAGGATAATTTCGGGAAACCTCCTCGGATT
CCATTGCCCAGCTATCTGTCACTTCATCGAAAGGACAGTAGAAAAGGAAGGTGGCTCCTACAAATGCCAT
CATTGCGATAAAGGAAAGGCTATCATTCAAGATCTCTCTGCCGACAGTGGTCCCAAAGATGGACCCCCAC
CCACGAGGAGCATCGTGGAAAAAGAAGAGGTTCCAACCACGTCTACAAAGCAAGTGGATTGATGTGATAA
CATGGTGGAGCACGACACTCTGGTCTACTCCAAAAATGTCAAAGATACAGTCTCAGAAGATCAAAGGGCT
AT
